>Addgene plasmid #183939 | mCherry-BRD4 | addgene full sequence | sequence record 364150 | Addgene NGS Result
GGGCTGCTGTCCTGGGGGTGGGTGAGTAGGTTGCTGTCCTGGGGGTGGTGGGGGCTGCTGAATATGAGCA
GAAAAGGGCATGGATGGCAAGTGAACTGGTCGTGGTGGAGGCTGGTGTTGTTGCTGGGGTGGTGGCTGTG
GCTGAGGAGGTGGGGGTGGCGGTGGCTGTGGCTGGAGCTGCTGCTGCTGCACAGAAGGGTGGGGTGGAGG
CGGCAAAGGCGGTGGGGGTTGGGACTGCACCTTCACGGAAGGGAGTAGTGGTGTGGGAGGCTGCACCTTC
TGCAGCTGCTGTAGGTACAACTGCATCTGCATGGAGGTGAGGGGTGGGGCAGGTGGCTCTTCATCCTCCA
GCAGCACTTGGGGGGGCTGAGCCATTGGTGGTTGTGGGAGCAGGGGGGGCTGGGCCAGGGCAGGGGACAC
AGCTGGGGGTCGGGTAGGCTTTGGGGGCAGAGCAGCAGCTCGGTTACTGGGCCGAGATGGCTGTTGGGGC
AGCGCATTGTGCAAAGCTGGAGGAGAGACCACAGCATGCTGGTTGAGATGGGGTGGAGTGCTGTGCTCAG
GTGGCTGGGGCAGGTGAGGAGGCAGCTCCGGCTGCGGCAGGTGCAAGATGGGCTGGGTGAAGTGGCCAAT
AGGGTCAAAGACACTGCCTGGCAGCTGTGGTTCCAGGACGGGGACCTGGGCAGTGATGAAGGGTGGGGGC
GAGGACTTCATCGCTGGGGCAGTCTGCTGTGGCATGGAGGGCGGAGGTGGTGGGGGTGGAGGTTGCTGCT
GCTGCTGCTGCGGAGGTGGGGGTGGAGGAGGCTGCTGTGGAGGTGGGGGCGGCTGCTGGGGCACAGGAGC
TGGGGCTGGCTGCATCTGTGGATGGTGATGGTGATGATGCTTTTTCTGGTCCCTCCCAGTGTGCCCCTTC
TTTTTTGACTTGGGAGCCATCTCTGTTTCAGAGTCTTCACTGTCAGAGGAGCTGGATTCGCTGGTGCTCT
CCGACTCAGAGGATGAGAATCCCTTCATCTTGGAAGAACCAGCAATCACGTCAACTTTTTC
[249 nt withheld, positions 1042-1290]
TTCATATGTGGGAGGCGGCTTGGTCTTCGTGGGTACTGGTTCCTTCTTGCTCACATTGCTGTTGCTGCTG
TTATTTTTCTTTGTCTTTTTGGGAGGAAGTTCCTTGGTTTTGCTTTTTTTATTTTCCTCCACTTCTTCTT
TCTTTTTGTGCTTTTCCTTTTTCTTTTCCTTCTTGTCCTTCTCCTTTTTCTTTGGTTTGTTCTGCTGGGG
CTGTGAGAGGGCTGCAAGCTGCTCATGCACGGCCTTGAGCTGTTCCTGGAGTTCAGCCAGCCGCTGGGCT
CGCTCTTCCTCAGAGTCGTCAGTGGAACTGTCGCTGTCGGAAGAACTGTCGCTGCTGCTGTCACTAGATG
AGGGTGGGGCTACCACCTTTGTAGGGGGTGGCACTGCAGGAGAGGACACTGTAACAACTGGCTCTTCAGG
CTCATCAGGCATCTTGGCAAAGCGCATTTCAAACACATCCTGGAGTTTTCGAGCCATGGCTACCACTTCA
TGGTCAGGGGGGTTGTACTTGTAGCAGTTGGAGAACATCAATCGGACATCAGCACCAAATTCCTGGGCAT
CTCTGTACTCTCGGGACTCTAGTTTAGACTTGATTGTGCTCATGTCCATGGGATGTTTGATGATGTCACA
GTAGTCGTGCAGACCCAGTGCCTCCACATCCACAGGCTTGTAGAAAGGCCAGGCATAGGCAGCATGTTTC
TTGGCAAACATCTCCTTGAGGATGCCACTGCAGCACTTTAGCTGCTCAGAGATCTTGCTGCTCTTCTCTG
GCCCTGGGTGCTGCTGTGAGTCCGGTACATCCTTCTTTGGAGGCTTCACAGGTCTGCTGCTCTCCCGCCG
AGGACCCAGCTTGGCGGTCTTGGGCTCTGGGGCCAGTGAGGGTGGCTCATGAATGGGGTCGATGGTGGTA
GGGGTGGTGGTATCTGCTTTCCTCTTCACCCCTTTCTTTGTCTTCACAGGCTGGGGGGTGGTCGCAATGA
TGGGCGGGTGACTCTGCACAGGCTGTGGAACTGGAGCAGGTGGGGGTGGTGGCTGGGGGGGTACCGGTGA
AGGAGTCTGAAGTGGCTGAGGGGGCACCATTGTCATGACAGGAGGCTGGGCAATGAGGTCTGGGGTGACA
GCAGGAAAGGGGTGAGTTGTGGCCTGCACAGGTGGAGGAGGGTTCTGCTGAGGCGTCTGGGTCTGCGGAG
AAGTTGATGCTTGAGTTGTGTTTGGTACCGTGGATACACCAGGCTTTGCTGCCCCTGTTTCTTTCCTCCC
TCGTCCTCTTCCTTTTGCCTGGACTATCATGATCTCAGTTTCTTCTGTAGGCAGTTCATTGATTTT
[300 nt withheld, positions 2617-2916]
CTGTCTCTTGGGCTTGTTAGGGTTGGAGGTCTCTGGGGGTGGAGGATTGGTGCTGGCTGCATTTGCTGGC
TGGGGTTGGGCCTGGGCCTGCGTTGTAGACATTTGGGAGGTTTCTAGTCCATCCCCCATTACTGGCAGAT
TTCTCAATCTTGTCCCAGGGCCGCTCTCCGTAGACATGCTAGTGGATCCGGAATTCGAAGCTTGAGCTCG
AGATCTGAGTCCGGACTTGTACAGCTCGTCCATGCCGCCGGTGGAGTGGCGGCCCTCGGCGCGTTCGTAC
TGTTCCACGATGGTGTAGTCCTCGTTGTGGGAGGTGATGTCCAACTTGATGTTGACGTTGTAGGCGCCGG
GCAGCTGCACGGGCTTCTTGGCCTTGTAGGTGGTCTTGACCTCAGCGTCGTAGTGGCCGCCGTCCTTCAG
CTTCAGCCTCTGCTTGATCTCGCCCTTCAGGGCGCCGTCCTCGGGGTACATCCGCTCGGAGGAGGCCTCC
CAGCCCATGGTCTTCTTCTGCATTACGGGGCCGTCGGAGGGGAAGTTGGTGCCGCGCAGCTTCACCTTGT
AGATGAACTCGCCGTCCTGCAGGGAGGAGTCCTGGGTCACGGTCACCACGCCGCCGTCCTCGAAGTTCAT
CACGCGCTCCCACTTGAAGCCCTCGGGGAAGGACAGCTTCAAGTAGTCGGGGATGTCGGCGGGGTGCTTC
ACGTAGGCCTTGGAGCCGTACATGAACTGAGGGGACAGGATGTCCCAGGCGAAGGGCAGGGGGCCACCCT
TGGTCACCTTCAGCTTGGCGGTCTGGGTGCCCTCGTAGGGGCGGCCCTCGCCCTCGCCCTCGATCTCGAA
CTCGTGGCCGTTCACGGAGCCCTCCATGTGCACCTTGAAGCGCATGAACTCCTTGATGATGGCCATGTTA
TCCTCCTCGCCCTTGCTCACCATTACCGGTAGCGCTAGCGGATCTGACGGTTCACTAAACCAGCTCTGCT
TATATAGACCTCCCACCGTACACGCCTACCGCCCATTTGCGTCAATGGGGCGGAGTTGTTACGACATTTT
GGAAAGTCCCGTTGATTTTGGTGCCAAAACAAACTCCCATTGACGTCAATGGGGTGGAGACTTGGAAATC
CCCGTGAGTCAAACCGCTATCCACGCCCATTGATGTACTGCCAAAACCGCATCACCATGGTAATAGCGAT
GACTAATACGTAGATGTACTGCCAAGTAGGAAAGTCCCATAAGGTCATGTACTGGGCATAATGCCAGGCG
GGCCATTTACCGTCATTGACGTCAATAGGGGGCGTACTTGGCATATGATACACTTGATGTACTGCCAAGT
GGGCAGTTTACCGTAAATACTCCACCCATTGACGTCAATGGAAAGTCCCTATTGGCGTTACTATGGGAAC
ATACGTCATTATTGACGTCAATGGGCGGGGGTCGTTGGGCGGTCAGCCAGGCGGGCCATTTACCGTAAGT
TATGTAACGCGGAACTCCATATATGGGCTATGAACTAATGACCCCGTAATTGATTACTATTAATAACTAA
TGCATGGCGGTAATACGGTTATCCACAGAATCAGGGGATAACGCAGGAAAGAACATGTGAGCAAAAGGCC
AGCAAAAGGCCAGGAACCGTAAAAAGGCCGCGTTGCTGGCGTTTTTCCATAGGCTCCGCCCCCCTGACGA
GCATCACAAAAATCGACGCTCAAGTCAGAGGTGGCGAAACCCGACAGGACTATAAAGATACCAGGCGTTT
CCCCCTGGAAGCTCCCTCGTGCGCTCTCCTGTTCCGACCCTGCCGCTTACCGGATACCTGTCCGCCTTTC
TCCCTTCGGGAAGCGTGGCGCTTTCTCATAGCTCACGCTGTAGGTATCTCAGTTCGGTGTAGGTCGTTCG
CTCCAAGCTGGGCTGTGTGCACGAACCCCCCGTTCAGCCCGACCGCTGCGCCTTATCCGGTAACTATCGT
CTTGAGTCCAACCCGGTAAGACACGACTTATCGCCACTGGCAGCAGCCACTGGTAACAGGATTAGCAGAG
CGAGGTATGTAGGCGGTGCTACAGAGTTCTTGAAGTGGTGGCCTAACTACGGCTACACTAGAAGAACAGT
ATTTGGTATCTGCGCTCTGCTGAAGCCAGTTACCTTCGGAAAAAGAGTTGGTAGCTCTTGATCCGGCAAA
CAAACCACCGCTGGTAGCGGTGGTTTTTTTGTTTGCAAGCAGCAGATTACGCGCAGAAAAAAAGGATCTC
AAGAAGATCCTTTGATCTTTTCTACGGGGTCTGACGCTCAGTGGAACGAAAACTCACGTTAAGGGATTTT
GGTCATGAGATTATCAAAAAGGATCTTCACCTAGATCCTTTTAAATTAAAAATGAAGTTTTAAATCAATC
TAAAGTATATATGAGTAACCTGAGGCTATGGCAGGGCCTGCCGCCCCGACGTTGGCTGCGAGCCCTGGGC
CTTCACCCGAACTTGGGGGGTGGGGTGGGGAAAAGGAAGAAACGCGGGCGTATTGGCCCCAATGGGGTCT
CGGTGGGGTATCGACAGAGTGCCAGCCCTGGGACCGAACCCCGCGTTTATGAACAAACGACCCAACACCG
TGCGTTTTATTCTGTCTTTTTATTGCCGTCATAGCGCGGGTTCCTTCCGGTATTGTCTCCTTCCGTGTTT
CAGTTAGCCTCCCCCTAGGGTGGGCGAAGAACTCCAGCATGAGATCCCCGCGCTGGAGGATCATCCAGCC
GGCGTCCCGGAAAACGATTCCGAAGCCCAACCTTTCATAGAAGGCGGCGGTGGAATCGAAATCTCGTGAT
GGCAGGTTGGGCGTCGCTTGGTCGGTCATTTCGAACCCCAGAGTCCCGCTCAGAAGAACTCGTCAAGAAG
GCGATAGAAGGCGATGCGCTGCGAATCGGGAGCGGCGATACCGTAAAGCACGAGGAAGCGGTCAGCCCAT
TCGCCGCCAAGCTCTTCAGCAATATCACGGGTAGCCAACGCTATGTCCTGATAGCGGTCCGCCACACCCA
GCCGGCCACAGTCGATGAATCCAGAAAAGCGGCCATTTTCCACCATGATATTCGGCAAGCAGGCATCGCC
ATGGGTCACGACGAGATCCTCGCCGTCGGGCATGCTCGCCTTGAGCCTGGCGAACAGTTCGGCTGGCGCG
AGCCCCTGATGCTCTTCGTCCAGATCATCCTGATCGACAAGACCGGCTTCCATCCGAGTACGTGCTCGCT
CGATGCGATGTTTCGCTTGGTGGTCGAATGGGCAGGTAGCCGGATCAAGCGTATGCAGCCGCCGCATTGC
ATCAGCCATGATGGATACTTTCTCGGCAGGAGCAAGGTGAGATGACAGGAGATCCTGCCCCGGCACTTCG
CCCAATAGCAGCCAGTCCCTTCCCGCTTCAGTGACAACGTCGAGCACAGCTGCGCAAGGAACGCCCGTCG
TGGCCAGCCACGATAGCCGCGCTGCCTCGTCTTGCAGTTCATTCAGGGCACCGGACAGGTCGGTCTTGAC
AAAAAGAACCGGGCGCCCCTGCGCTGACAGCCGGAACACGGCGGCATCAGAGCAGCCGATTGTCTGTTGT
GCCCAGTCATAGCCGAATAGCCTCTCCACCCAAGCGGCCGGAGAACCTGCGTGCAATCCATCTTGTTCAA
TCATGCGAAACGATCCTCATCCTGTCTCTTGATCGATCTTTGCAAAAGCCTAGGCCTCCAAAAAAGCCTC
CTCACTACTTCTGGAATAGCTCAGAGGCCGAGGCGGCCTCGGCCTCTGCATAAATAAAAAAAATTAGTCA
GCCATGGGGCGGAGAATGGGCGGAACTGGGCGGAGTTAGGGGCGGGATGGGCGGAGTTAGGGGCGGGACT
ATGGTTGCTGACTAATTGAGATGCATGCTTTGCATACTTCTGCCTGCTGGGGAGCCTGGGGACTTTCCAC
ACCTGGTTGCTGACTAATTGAGATGCATGCTTTGCATACTTCTGCCTGCTGGGGAGCCTGGGGACTTTCC
ACACCCTAACTGACACACATTCCACAGCTGGTTCTTTCCGCCTCAGGACTCTTCCTTTTTCAATATTATT
GAAGCATTTATCAGGGTTATTGTCTCATGAGCGGATACATATTTGAATGTATTTAGAAAAATAAACAAAT
AGGGGTTCCGCGCACATTTCCCCGAAAAGTGCCACCTG
[124 nt withheld, positions 7085-7208]
C
[91 nt withheld, positions 7210-7300]
A
[49 nt withheld, positions 7302-7350]
CCTTTGACGTTGGAGTCCACGTTCTTT
[37 nt withheld, positions 7378-7414]
ACCCTATCTCGGTCTATTCTTTTGATTTATAAGGGATTTTGCCGATTTCGGCCTATTGGTTAAAAAATGA
GCTGATTTAACAAAAATTTAACGCGAATTTTAACAAAATATTAACGCTTACAATTTACGCGTTAAGATAC
ATTGATGAGTTTGGACAAACCACAACTAGAATGCAGTGAAAAAAATGCTTTATTTGTGAAATTTGTGATG
CTATTGCTTTATTTGTAACCATTATAAGCTGCAATAAACAAGTTAACAACAACAATTGCATTCATTTTAT
GTTTCAGGTTCAGGGGGAGGTGTGGGAGGTTTTTTAAAGCAAGTAAAACCTCTACAAATGTGGTATGGCT
GATTATGATCAGTTATCTAGATCCGGTGGATCCCGGGCCCGCGGTACCGTCGACTGCAGAATTCCGTCGA
GGTCAACATTTTTGCCAGAAAAAGTCAGAAGTCACCTGGGTGCTCTCAAAAAAGATTTTCTTCAAATATT
GACAAAAGATCACTCTGGAAATTCATGTCAATTGTAGCTGCCATTGCCTCCCTGCGCCTCCGCTCCTGCT
CTCGTTTCCGGGCCAACTCCCTCTGCTGGTCCAGCATAGACTGGGGCTGGGAGCTCTGGGCCTGGGGGGC
AGAGGCAGCGGCCACAGCAGCTGCCTGCTGCTGCTGCTGCTGCTGCTCCTGTCTCTGCTGCTGCTGCTGC
TGCTGCTGCTCCTGGCGCCGTCGTGCCTCCTCATGGGCTCGACGTGCCTGTTCCAGCGCATCTTCATCCT
CTCGGCTCCTCATGCGCTCCTGCCTCAGCCGCTCCTTCTCCTTCTCTGCATGCTCAGCCTGAGCCTTCAG
GGCCTTTTCCCTCTCCTCCTTCTCCCGAGCAGCACGGCGGAAATGCTCAAAGCTGTCACTTGAGGACTTG
GCTGTGGAGGATGGGGTGGTCGGATGCTTCTGTACCAGGCTGGCCCAGGAGCCCATGTTCTTAATTTTCA
GGTCCTTTTTGGGTGCCACTGGTGTTTTTGGCTCCTGCTTCTGTTTGTCCTTGTCAGGGGCCCCTGGTGG
GGGTGCACTCTGCTCTGGAGGCCGGATTACAGGCCTCCCTATGTCTACAGGCTTCATCTCAGGCCGCTGG
GGCAGGTGGACTGGGGCCTTGATGTTCTCTGGGTGCTTGGGGGGCTCTGGTCGAAGTGAGGTGCTGAAAG
GCTCGCTGCGAATGATTGGTGAGTGAATCTTCTCCTCCTTTACTACCACCAGGGGCTGGGGCTGGACGAC
TGAAGGTGGTCGCAGCTCCTGGGACAGCATAGGCACGGCAGCCGGTGAGGCAGGTGGGCATCCCTGGCCT
TGGCCCATGACTGGCCCTGGTGGCTGTGGCTCAGCCCTGCCCTTTACCTGCTTCTTAGGCTGGACGTTTT
GCTGGGGAGGAGACTGATGGGTCAGGCTCTGGAACTGTGGCATCTGAGGGGAATGTATCATAAGCGGAGA
GGGAGCCTCACGAAGATGACCAGCTGAGTAGGGGTCTGACTTGTGGTGCCGGGGGGAAGGGTGATGCTGG
ATGACTTGCTGGGGCTTGGCAGGCTGTGGTGGTGG
Features (pLannotate 1.2.2; 16 found; start..end, strand, type, name):
   3107..3141    -  misc_feature   MCS (fragment): multiple cloning site
   3142..3849    -  CDS            mCherry: mCherry is a basic (constitutively fluorescent) red fluorescent protein published in 2004, derived from Discosoma sp.. It is reported to be a very rapidly-maturing monomer with low acid sensitivity.
   3888..4091    -  promoter       CMV promoter: human cytomegalovirus (CMV) immediate early promoter
   4092..4395    -  enhancer       CMV enhancer: human cytomegalovirus immediate early enhancer
   4570..5158    -  rep_origin     ori: high-copy-number ColE1/pMB1/pBR322/pUC origin of replication
   5380..5396    +  polyA_signal   bGH poly(A) signal (fragment): bovine growth hormone polyadenylation signal
   5487..5534    -  polyA_signal   HSV TK poly(A) signal: herpes simplex virus thymidine kinase polyadenylation signal (Cole and Stacy, 1985)
   5593..5745    -  CDS            ble (fragment): BLE_KLEPN - Experimental evidence at protein level: Swiss-Prot protein existence level 1. Binding protein with a strong affinity to the bleomycin family of antibiotics. Binds to CL990; an antimitotic-antibiotic compound. From Klebsiella pneumoniae.
   5766..6560    -  CDS            NeoR/KanR: aminoglycoside phosphotransferase from Tn5; aph(3')-II (or nptII); confers resistance to neomycin, kanamycin, and G418 (Geneticin®)
   6595..6952    -  promoter       SV40 promoter: SV40 enhancer and early promoter
   6954..7058    -  promoter       AmpR promoter: bla
   7085..7513    +  rep_origin     f1 ori (sequence partly withheld): f1 bacteriophage origin of replication; arrow indicates direction of (+) strand synthesis
   7547..7668    -  polyA_signal   SV40 poly(A) signal: SV40 polyadenylation signal
   7691..7775    -  CDS            large T antigen (fragment): large T antigen from SV40 (simian virus 40)
   7792..7828    -  misc_feature   MCS (fragment): multiple cloning site
   7883..3093    -  CDS            Brd4 (across the origin) (sequence partly withheld): BRD4_MOUSE - Also known as Mcap. Experimental evidence at protein level: Swiss-Prot protein existence level 1. Chromatin reader protein that recognizes and binds acetylated histones and plays a key role in transmission of epigenetic memory across cell divisions and transcription regulation. Remains associated with acetylated chromatin throughout the entire cell cycle and provides epigenetic memory for postmitotic G1 gene transcription by preserving acetylated chromatin status and maintaining high-order chromatin structure (PubMed:10938129). During interphase, plays a key role in regulating the
