[The description below was written by a language model from this plasmid's Addgene catalogue record and pLannotate feature annotations shown in this document.]
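Description:
mCherry-BRD4 is a mammalian expression plasmid built on the Clontech pEGFP-C1-type backbone, in which the original fluorescent protein has been replaced by mCherry (the recorded cloning sites, NheI and BsrGI, flank the fluorescent protein position in this vector family). The sequenced plasmid is about 9 kb. It is propagated in E. coli through a high-copy ColE1/pUC-type origin and selected with kanamycin. The Tn5 NeoR/KanR gene is preceded by both a bacterial (bla-type) promoter and the SV40 enhancer/early promoter and followed by the HSV TK polyadenylation signal, so the same marker can also provide G418 selection in mammalian cells. An f1 origin, which allows single-stranded DNA production, is also present as a standard backbone element.

The payload is a single fusion reading frame driven by the human CMV immediate-early enhancer and promoter. mCherry, a monomeric, rapidly maturing red fluorescent protein, sits at the N-terminus. It is joined through a short remnant of the multiple cloning site to mouse Brd4, with no mutations recorded, and the transcript is terminated by the SV40 poly(A) signal. In the feature table the whole cassette lies on the minus strand, and the Brd4 coding sequence spans the numbering origin of the circular record.

Brd4 is a bromodomain-containing chromatin reader that binds acetylated histones and acts as a transcriptional co-activator. The construct's stated purpose is to provide fluorescently labelled BRD4. This allows the co-activator's localization and its recruitment to chromatin or to sites of transcription to be followed by fluorescence microscopy in transfected mammalian cells. That use fits the associated study, which examined how multivalent interactions contribute to transcription activation.
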