Addgene plasmid #183939: mCherry-BRD4
Purpose: Transcriptional co-activator BRD4 labeled by mCherry
Depositing lab: Karsten Rippe. Depositing organization: Deutsches Krebsforschungszentrum (DKFZ). Publication: Transcription activation is enhanced by multivalent interactions independent of phase separation. Trojanowski J, Frank L, Rademacher A, Mucke N, Grigaitis P, Rippe K. Mol Cell. 2022 May 4. pii: S1097-2765(22)00328-8. doi: 10.1016/j.molcel.2022.04.017. PubMed 35537448.
Backbone
  Vector backbone: pEG(/Y)FP-C1
  Backbone manufacturer: Clontech
  Backbone size w/o insert (bp): 4203
  Vector type: Mammalian Expression
Growth in bacteria
  Bacterial resistance: Kanamycin, 50 μg/mL
  Growth temperature: 37°C
  Growth strain: DH5alpha
  Copy number: High Copy
Gene/Insert
  Gene/Insert name: mCherry-BRD4 (alt names: bromodomain containing; mCherry)
  Species: M. musculus (mouse), Synthetic
  Mutation: none
  Entrez Gene: Brd4 (a.k.a. Brd5, HUNK1, MCAP, WI-11513)
  Promoter: CMV
  Cloning method: Restriction Enzyme; 5′ cloning site NheI (not destroyed); 3′ cloning site BsrGI (not destroyed)
Terms and licenses: Academic/Nonprofit Terms; Industry Terms: Not Available to Industry
How to cite: mCherry-BRD4 was a gift from Karsten Rippe (Addgene plasmid # 183939 ; http://n2t.net/addgene:183939 ; RRID:Addgene_183939)
